Addgene plasmid #238739: TCEB1-HaloTag Fusion Vector
Depositing lab: Promega Corporation.
Backbone
  Vector backbone: pFC221K HaloTag(R) CMV-Blast BiBRET Vector
  Vector type: Mammalian Expression
  Selectable markers: Blasticidin
Growth in bacteria
  Bacterial resistance: Kanamycin, 50 μg/mL
  Growth temperature: 37°C
  Growth strain: DH5alpha
  Copy number: High Copy
Gene/Insert
  Gene/Insert name: TCEB1
  Species: H. sapiens (human)
  Mutation: None
  Entrez Gene: ELOC (a.k.a. SIII, TCEB1)
  Promoter: CMV
  Tag / fusion protein: HaloTag (R) (C terminal on backbone)
  Cloning method: Other
How to cite: TCEB1-HaloTag Fusion Vector was a gift from Promega Corporation (Addgene plasmid # 238739 ; http://n2t.net/addgene:238739 ; RRID:Addgene_238739)
