[The description below was written by a language model from this plasmid's Addgene catalogue record and pLannotate feature annotations shown in this document.]
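Description:
TCEB1-HaloTag Fusion Vector is a 5,469-nt mammalian expression plasmid built on the pFC221K HaloTag CMV-Blast BiBRET backbone. It carries human TCEB1 (current gene symbol ELOC, encoding elongin C) fused at its C terminus to HaloTag. It replicates in E. coli from a high-copy ColE1/pUC-type origin and is selected with kanamycin through an EM7-driven neo (nptII) cassette. A single loxP site is annotated just upstream of that cassette, but the record does not state its purpose. For selection in mammalian cells, a reverse-oriented unit of SV40 enhancer/early promoter (with the embedded SV40 origin), blasticidin S deaminase and a synthetic poly(A) signal confers blasticidin resistance.

The expression cassette uses the CMV immediate-early enhancer and promoter, followed by a chimeric β-globin/immunoglobulin intron that generally improves transcript processing and expression. A T7 promoter lies just upstream of the coding region and would allow in vitro transcription. The ELOC open reading frame is recorded as unmutated. The annotation tool matched it to the bovine Swiss-Prot entry, presumably reflecting high conservation, while the catalogue lists the insert as human. The ORF is joined through a linker containing a TEV protease cleavage site to HaloTag, a modified bacterial dehalogenase that bonds covalently to chloroalkane ligands. An SV40 polyadenylation signal lies downstream.

Elongin C is an adapter in Cullin-RING E3 ubiquitin ligase complexes such as the VHL complex. The HaloTag fusion allows fluorescent labelling or capture of the protein. The BiBRET backbone name suggests use as a labelled energy-transfer acceptor in BRET-based interaction assays, although the record does not spell out an application.
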