Features (pLannotate 1.2.2; 21 found; start..end, strand, type, name):
      1..366     +  enhancer       CMV enhancer: human cytomegalovirus immediate early enhancer
    368..567     +  promoter       CMV promoter: human cytomegalovirus (CMV) immediate early promoter
    706..838     +  intron         chimeric intron: chimera between introns from human β-globin and immunoglobulin heavy chain genes
    882..900     +  promoter       T7 promoter: promoter for bacteriophage T7 RNA polymerase
    914..1249    +  CDS            ELOC (sequence partly withheld): ELOC_BOVIN - Also known as TCEB1. Experimental evidence at protein level: Swiss-Prot protein existence level 1. The elongin BC complex seems to be involved as an adapter protein in the proteasomal degradation of target proteins via different E3 ubiquitin ligase complexes, including the von Hippel-Lindau ubiquitination complex CBC(VHL). By binding to BC-box motifs it seems to link target recruitment subunits, like VHL and members of the SOCS box family, to Cullin/RBX1 modules that activate E2 ubiquitination enzymes. From Bos taurus (Bovine).
   1271..1291    +  CDS            TEV site: tobacco etch virus (TEV) protease recognition and cleavage site
   1307..2190    +  CDS            HaloTag® (fragment): modified bacterial dehalogenase that forms covalent bonds with chloroalkane derivatives
   2201..2229    +  misc_feature   MCS (fragment): pUC18/19 multiple cloning site
   2278..2399    -  polyA_signal   SV40 poly(A) signal: SV40 polyadenylation signal
   2422..2490    -  CDS            large T antigen (fragment): large T antigen from SV40 (simian virus 40)
   2514..2547    +  protein_bind   loxP: Cre-mediated recombination occurs in the 8-bp core sequence (GCATACAT). Cre recombinase
   2557..2604    +  promoter       EM7 promoter: synthetic bacterial promoter&nbsp
   2636..3427    +  CDS            neo: KKA2_KLEPN - Also known as kan, nptII. Experimental evidence at protein level: Swiss-Prot protein existence level 1. Resistance to kanamycin, neomycin, paromomycin, ribostamycin, butirosin and gentamicin B. From Klebsiella pneumoniae.
   3588..4176    -  rep_origin     ori: high-copy-number ColE1/pMB1/pBR322/pUC origin of replication
   4302..4350    -  polyA_signal   poly(A) signal: synthetic polyadenylation signal
   4374..4772    -  CDS            BSD: blasticidin S deaminase; Aspergillus terreus BSD; confers resistance to blasticidin
   4817..4951    -  rep_origin     SV40 ori: SV40 origin of replication
   4955..5026    -  promoter       SV40 promoter (fragment): SV40 enhancer and early promoter
   5027..5098    -  promoter       SV40 promoter (fragment): SV40 enhancer and early promoter
   5218..5299    -  polyA_signal   SV40 poly(A) signal: SV40 polyadenylation signal
   5322..5405    -  CDS            large T antigen (fragment): large T antigen from SV40 (simian virus 40)
>Addgene plasmid #238739 | TCEB1-HaloTag Fusion Vector | addgene full sequence | sequence record 481950 | Addgene NGS Result
ACTAGTTATTAATAGTAATCAATTACGGGGTCATTAGTTCATAGCCCATATATGGAGTTCCGCGTTACAT
AACTTACGGTAAATGGCCCGCCTGGCTGACCGCCCAACGACCCCCGCCCATTGACGTCAATAATGACGTA
TGTTCCCATAGTAACGCCAATAGGGACTTTCCATTGACGTCAATGGGTGGAGTATTTACGGTAAACTGCC
CACTTGGCAGTACATCAAGTGTATCATATGCCAAGTCCGCCCCCTATTGACGTCAATGACGGTAAATGGC
CCGCCTGGCATTATGCCCAGTACATGACCTTACGGGACTTTCCTACTTGGCAGTACATCTACGTATTAGT
CATCGCTATTACCATGGTGATGCGGTTTTGGCAGTACACCAATGGGCGTGGATAGCGGTTTGACTCACGG
GGATTTCCAAGTCTCCACCCCATTGACGTCAATGGGAGTTTGTTTTGGCACCAAAATCAACGGGACTTTC
CAAAATGTCGTAATAACCCCGCCCCGTTGACGCAAATGGGCGGTAGGCGTGTACGGTGGGAGGTCTATAT
AAGCAGAGCTGGTTTAGTGAACCGTCAGATCACTAGAAGCTTTATTGCGGTAGTTTATCACAGTTAAATT
GCTAACGCAGTCAGTGCTTCTGACACAACAGTCTCGAACTTAAGCTGCAGAAGTTGGTCGTGAGGCACTG
GGCAGGTAAGTATCAAGGTTACAAGACAGGTTTAAGGAGACCAATAGAAACTGGGCTTGTCGAGACAGAG
AAGACTCTTGCGTTTCTGATAGGCACCTATTGGTCTTACTGACATCCACTTTGCCTTTCTCTCCACAGGT
GTCCACTCCCAGTTCAATTACAGCTCTTAAGGCTAGAGTATTAATACGACTCACTATAGGGCTAGCGATC
GCCATGGATGGAGAGGAGAAAACCTATGGTGGCTGTGAAGGACCTGATGCC
[288 nt withheld, positions 962-1249]
GTTTCTCTCGAGCCAACCACTGAGGATCTGTACTTTCAGAGCGATAACGATGGATCCGAAATCGGTACTG
GCTTTCCATTCGACCCCCATTATGTGGAAGTCCTGGGCGAGCGCATGCACTACGTCGATGTTGGTCCGCG
CGATGGCACCCCTGTGCTGTTCCTGCACGGTAACCCGACCTCCTCCTACGTGTGGCGCAACATCATCCCG
CATGTTGCACCGACCCATCGCTGCATTGCTCCAGACCTGATCGGTATGGGCAAATCCGACAAACCAGACC
TGGGTTATTTCTTCGACGACCACGTCCGCTTCATGGATGCCTTCATCGAAGCCCTGGGTCTGGAAGAGGT
CGTCCTGGTCATTCACGACTGGGGCTCCGCTCTGGGTTTCCACTGGGCCAAGCGCAATCCAGAGCGCGTC
AAAGGTATTGCATTTATGGAGTTCATCCGCCCTATCCCGACCTGGGACGAATGGCCAGAATTTGCCCGCG
AGACCTTCCAGGCCTTCCGCACCACCGACGTCGGCCGCAAGCTGATCATCGATCAGAACGTTTTTATCGA
GGGTACGCTGCCGATGGGTGTCGTCCGCCCGCTGACTGAAGTCGAGATGGACCATTACCGCGAGCCGTTC
CTGAATCCTGTTGACCGCGAGCCACTGTGGCGCTTCCCAAACGAGCTGCCAATCGCCGGTGAGCCAGCGA
ACATCGTCGCGCTGGTCGAAGAATACATGGACTGGCTGCACCAGTCCCCTGTCCCGAAGCTGCTGTTCTG
GGGCACCCCAGGCGTTCTGATCCCACCGGCCGAAGCCGCTCGCCTGGCCAAAAGCCTGCCTAACTGCAAG
GCTGTGGACATCGGCCCGGGTCTGAATCTGCTGCAAGAAGACAACCCGGACCTGATCGGCAGCGAGATCG
CGCGCTGGCTGTCTACTCTGGAGATTTCCGGTTAATAGAATTCTAGAGTCGACCTGCAGGCATGCAAGCT
GATTTGGCTGCTGCCACCGCTGAGCAAGGCCGCTTCGAGCAGACATGATAAGATACATTGATGAGTTTGG
ACAAACCACAACTAGAATGCAGTGAAAAAAATGCTTTATTTGTGAAATTTGTGATGCTATTGCTTTATTT
GTAACCATTATAAGCTGCAATAAACAAGTTAACAACAACAATTGCATTCATTTTATGTTTCAGGTTCAGG
GGGAGATGTGGGAGGTTTTTTTAAGCAAGTAAAACCTCTACAAATGTGGTAAAATCTTAATTAAGAATTC
TAATATAACTTCGTATAGCATACATTATACGAAGTTATGGATCCACTGTTGACAATTAATCATCGGCATA
GTATATCGGCATAGTATAATACGACAAGGTGAGGAACTAAACCCAGGAGGCAGATCATGATTGAACAAGA
TGGATTGCACGCAGGTTCTCCGGCCGCTTGGGTGGAGAGGCTATTCGGCTATGACTGGGCACAACAGACA
ATCGGCTGCTCTGATGCCGCCGTGTTCCGGCTGTCAGCGCAGGGGCGCCCGGTTCTTTTTGTCAAGACCG
ACCTGTCCGGTGCCCTGAATGAACTGCAGGACGAGGCAGCGCGGCTATCGTGGCTGGCCACGACGGGCGT
TCCTTGCGCAGCTGTGCTCGACGTTGTCACTGAAGCGGGAAGGGACTGGCTGCTATTGGGCGAAGTGCCG
GGGCAGGATCTCCTGTCATCTCACCTTGCTCCTGCCGAGAAAGTATCCATCATGGCTGATGCAATGCGGC
GGCTGCATACGCTTGATCCGGCTACCTGCCCATTCGACCACCAAGCGAAACATCGCATCGAGCGAGCACG
TACTCGGATGGAAGCCGGTCTTGTCGATCAGGATGATCTGGACGAAGAGCATCAGGGGCTCGCGCCAGCC
GAACTGTTCGCCAGGCTCAAGGCGCGCATGCCCGACGGCGAGGATCTCGTCGTGACCCATGGCGATGCCT
GCTTGCCGAATATCATGGTGGAAAATGGCCGCTTTTCTGGATTCATCGACTGTGGCCGGCTGGGTGTGGC
GGACCGCTATCAGGACATAGCGTTGGCTACCCGTGATATTGCTGAAGAGCTTGGCGGCGAATGGGCTGAC
CGCTTCCTCGTGCTTTACGGTATCGCCGCTCCCGATTCGCAGCGCATCGCCTTCTATCGCCTTCTTGACG
AGTTCTTCTGATTCGAAATGACCGACCAAGCGACGCCCAACCGGTATCAGCTCACTCAAAGGCGGTAATA
CGGTTATCCACAGAATCAGGGGATAACGCAGGAAAGAACATGTGAGCAAAAGGCCAGCAAAAGGCCAGGA
ACCGTAAAAAGGCCGCGTTGCTGGCGTTTTTCCATAGGCTCCGCCCCCCTGACGAGCATCACAAAAATCG
ACGCTCAAGTCAGAGGTGGCGAAACCCGACAGGACTATAAAGATACCAGGCGTTTCCCCCTGGAAGCTCC
CTCGTGCGCTCTCCTGTTCCGACCCTGCCGCTTACCGGATACCTGTCCGCCTTTCTCCCTTCGGGAAGCG
TGGCGCTTTCTCATAGCTCACGCTGTAGGTATCTCAGTTCGGTGTAGGTCGTTCGCTCCAAGCTGGGCTG
TGTGCACGAACCCCCCGTTCAGCCCGACCGCTGCGCCTTATCCGGTAACTATCGTCTTGAGTCCAACCCG
GTAAGACACGACTTATCGCCACTGGCAGCAGCCACTGGTAACAGGATTAGCAGAGCGAGGTATGTAGGCG
GTGCTACAGAGTTCTTGAAGTGGTGGCCTAACTACGGCTACACTAGAAGGACAGTATTTGGTATCTGCGC
TCTGCTGAAGCCAGTTACCTTCGGAAAAAGAGTTGGTAGCTCTTGATCCGGCAAACAAACCACCGCTGGT
AGCGGTGGTTTTTTTGTTTGCAAGCAGCAGATTACGCGCAGAAAAAAAGGATTTCAAGAAGATCCTTTGA
TCTTTTCTACGGGGTCTGACGCTCAGTGGAACGAAAACTCACGTTAAGGGATTTTGGTCATGAGATTATC
AAAAAGGATCTTCACCTAGATCCTTTTATAGTCCGGAATCGTCACACAAAAAACCAACACACAGATGTAA
TGAAAATAAAGATATTTTATTGCGGCCATCGTGATGGCTAGAGTTTAGCCCTCCCACACATAACCAGAGG
GCAGCAATTCACGAATCCCAACTGCCGTCGGCTGTCCATCACTGTCCTTCACTATGGCTTTGATCCCAGG
ATGCAGATCGAGAAGCACCTGTCGGCACCGTCCGCAGGGGCTCAAGATGCCCCTGTTCTCATTTCCGATC
GCGACGATACAAGTCAGGTTGCCAGCTGCCGCAGCAGCAGCAGTGCCCAGCACCACGAGTTCTGCACAAG
GTCCCCCAGTAAAATGATATACATTGACACCAGTGAAGATGCGGCCGTCGCTAGAGAGAGCTGCGCTGGC
GACGCTGTAGTCTTCAGAGATGGGGATGCTGTTGATTGTAGCCGTTGCTCTTTCAATGAGGGTGGATTCT
TCTTGAGACAAAGGCTTGGCCATGGTGGCGCTAGTGTCAGAAGAATCGAGCTTTTTGCAAAAGCCTAGGC
CTCCAAAAAAGCCTCCTCACTACTTCTGGAATAGCTCAGAGGCCGAGGCGGCCTCGGCCTCTGCATAAAT
AAAAAAAATTAGTCAGCCATGGGGCGGAGAATGGGCGGAACTGGGCGGAGTTAGGGGCGGGACTATGGTT
GCTGACTAATTGAGATGCATGCTTTGCATACTTCTGCCTGCTGGGGAGCCTGGGGACTTTCCACACCTGG
TTGCTGACTAATTGAGATGCATGCTTTGCATACTTCTGCCTGCTGGGGAGCCTGGGGACTTTCCACACCC
TAACTGACACACATTCCACAGCTGGTTCTTTCCGCCTCAGAAGGTACCTAACCAAGTTCCTCTTTCAGAG
GTTATTTCAGGCCATGGTGCTGCGCAAGACGCGTTAATTAAGACGTCGGCAGTGAAAAAAATGCTTTATT
TGTGAAATTTGTGATGCTATTGCTTTATTTGTAACCATTATAAGCTGCAATAAACAAGTTAACAACAACA
ATTGCATTCATTTTATGTTTCAGGTTCAGGGGGAGGTGTGGGAGGTTTTTTAAAGCAAGTAAAACCTCTA
CAAATGTGGTATGGCTGATTATGATCCGCGGCCGCAATACGTCGACGTTATCAGCTGACTTCGTACGAGA
GCCTAGGATTATGGCGCGCC
